>Addgene plasmid #154201 | pET-11a HIV-1 P6 | addgene full sequence | sequence record 305117 | Addgene NGS Result
TTCTCATGTTTGACAGCTTATCATCGATAAGCTTTAATGCGGTAGTTTATCACAGTTAAATTGCTAACGC
AGTCAGGCACCGTGTATGAAATCTAACAATGCGCTCATCGTCATCCTCGGCACCGTCACCCTGGATGCTG
TAGGCATAGGCTTGGTTATGCCGGTACTGCCGGGCCTCTTGCGGGATATCCGGATATAGTTCCTCCTTTC
AGCAAAAAACCCCTCAAGACCCGTTTAGAGGCCCCAAGGGGTTATGCTAGTTATTGCTCAGCGGTGGCAG
CAGCCAACTCAGCTTCCTTTCGGGCTTTGTTAGCAGCCGGATCCTTACTGGCTGCTCGGATCGTTACCAA
ATAAAGAGCGTAAAGAGGTCAGCGGATACAGCTCTTTATCGATCGGTTCTTGTTTCTGCGGCGGGGTAGT
GGTTTCCACGCCACTACGAAAGCTTTCTTCCGGCGGTGCTGTCGGTTCCGGACGACTCTGGAAGTATAAA
TTCTCATGGTGGTGGTGATGGTGTTCCAGAAACAGACCGCTATCCTTTAAATTCTCGCGAATGCGACCTT
CAATGCTACCGCGCGGAACCAGTTCGGTCACGGTGAAGGTTTTGGTGGCGTCATCATAGGTCCATTCGCC
ATCCACGCCATTATCATTGGCGTACTGTTTAAACACTTTCTCGGCGGTGGCGGCATCAACTGCTTCGGTG
GTGGTCTCGCCTTTTAAAGTCTTGCCATTTAAAGCCAGTTTATACTGCATATGTATATCTCCTTCTTAAA
GTTAAACAAAATTATTTCTAGAGGGGAATTGTTATCCGCTCACAATTCCCCTATAGTGAGTCGTATTAAT
TTCGCGGGATCGAGATCTCGATCCTCTACGCCGGACGCATCGTGGCCGGCATCACCGGCGCCACAGGTGC
GGTTGCTGGCGCCTATATCGCCGACATCACCGATGGGGAAGATCGGGCTCGCCACTTCGGGCTCATGAGC
GCTTGTTTCGGCGTGGGTATGGTGGCAGGCCCCGTGGCCGGGGGACTGTTGGGCGCCATCTCCTTGCATG
CACCATTCCTTGCGGCGGCGGTGCTCAACGGCCTCAACCTACTACTGGGCTGCTTCCTAATGCAGGAGTC
GCATAAGGGAGAGCGTCGAGATCCCGGACACCATCGAATGGCGCAAAACCTTTCGCGGTATGGCATGATA
GCGCCCGGAAGAGAGTCAATTCAGGGTGGTGAATGTGAAACCAGTAACGTTATACGATGTCGCAGAGTAT
GCCGGTGTCTCTTATCAGACCGTTTCCCGCGTGGTGAACCAGGCCAGCCACGTTTCTGCGAAAACGCGGG
AAAAAGTGGAAGCGGCGATGGCGGAGCTGAATTACATTCCCAACCGCGTGGCACAACAACTGGCGGGCAA
ACAGTCGTTGCTGATTGGCGTTGCCACCTCCAGTCTGGCCCTGCACGCGCCGTCGCAAATTGTCGCGGCG
ATTAAATCTCGCGCCGATCAACTGGGTGCCAGCGTGGTGGTGTCGATGGTAGAACGAAGCGGCGTCGAAG
CCTGTAAAGCGGCGGTGCACAATCTTCTCGCGCAACGCGTCAGTGGGCTGATCATTAACTATCCGCTGGA
TGACCAGGATGCCATTGCTGTGGAAGCTGCCTGCACTAATGTTCCGGCGTTATTTCTTGATGTCTCTGAC
CAGACACCCATCAACAGTATTATTTTCTCCCATGAAGACGGTACGCGACTGGGCGTGGAGCATCTGGTCG
CATTGGGTCACCAGCAAATCGCGCTGTTAGCGGGCCCATTAAGTTCTGTCTCGGCGCGTCTGCGTCTGGC
TGGCTGGCATAAATATCTCACTCGCAATCAAATTCAGCCGATAGCGGAACGGGAAGGCGACTGGAGTGCC
ATGTCCGGTTTTCAACAAACCATGCAAATGCTGAATGAGGGCATCGTTCCCACTGCGATGCTGGTTGCCA
ACGATCAGATGGCGCTGGGCGCAATGCGCGCCATTACCGAGTCCGGGCTGCGCGTTGGTGCGGATATCTC
GGTAGTGGGATACGACGATACCGAAGACAGCTCATGTTATATCCCGCCGTTAACCACCATCAAACAGGAT
TTTCGCCTGCTGGGGCAAACCAGCGTGGACCGCTTGCTGCAACTCTCTCAGGGCCAGGCGGTGAAGGGCA
ATCAGCTGTTGCCCGTCTCACTGGTGAAAAGAAAAACCACCCTGGCGCCCAATACGCAAACCGCCTCTCC
CCGCGCGTTGGCCGATTCATTAATGCAGCTGGCACGACAGGTTTCCCGACTGGAAAGCGGGCAGTGAGCG
CAACGCAATTAATGTAAGTTAGCTCACTCATTAGGCACCGGGATCTCGACCGATGCCCTTGAGAGCCTTC
AACCCAGTCAGCTCCTTCCGGTGGGCGCGGGGCATGACTATCGTCGCCGCACTTATGACTGTCTTCTTTA
TCATGCAACTCGTAGGACAGGTGCCGGCAGCGCTCTGGGTCATTTTCGGCGAGGACCGCTTTCGCTGGAG
CGCGACGATGATCGGCCTGTCGCTTGCGGTATTCGGAATCTTGCACGCCCTCGCTCAAGCCTTCGTCACT
GGTCCCGCCACCAAACGTTTCGGCGAGAAGCAGGCCATTATCGCCGGCATGGCGGCCGACGCGCTGGGCT
ACGTCTTGCTGGCGTTCGCGACGCGAGGCTGGATGGCCTTCCCCATTATGATTCTTCTCGCTTCCGGCGG
CATCGGGATGCCCGCGTTGCAGGCCATGCTGTCCAGGCAGGTAGATGACGACCATCAGGGACAGCTTCAA
GGATCGCTCGCGGCTCTTACCAGCCTAACTTCGATCATTGGACCGCTGATCGTCACGGCGATTTATGCCG
CCTCGGCGAGCACATGGAACGGGTTGGCATGGATTGTAGGCGCCGCCCTATACCTTGTCTGCCTCCCCGC
GTTGCGTCGCGGTGCATGGAGCCGGGCCACCTCGACCTGAATGGAAGCCGGCGGCACCTCGCTAACGGAT
TCACCACTCCAAGAATTGGAGCCAATCAATTCTTGCGGAGAACTGTGAATGCGCAAACCAACCCTTGGCA
GAACATATCCATCGCGTCCGCCATCTCCAGCAGCCGCACGCGGCGCATCTCGGGCAGCGTTGGGTCCTGG
CCACGGGTGCGCATGATCGTGCTCCTGTCGTTGAGGACCCGGCTAGGCTGGCGGGGTTGCCTTACTGGTT
AGCAGAATGAATCACCGATACGCGAGCGAACGTGAAGCGACTGCTGCTGCAAAACGTCTGCGACCTGAGC
AACAACATGAATGGTCTTCGGTTTCCGTGTTTCGTAAAGTCTGGAAACGCGGAAGTCAGCGCCCTGCACC
ATTATGTTCCGGATCTGCATCGCAGGATGCTGCTGGCTACCCTGTGGAACACCTACATCTGTATTAACGA
AGCGCTGGCATTGACCCTGAGTGATTTTTCTCTGGTCCCGCCGCATCCATACCGCCAGTTGTTTACCCTC
ACAACGTTCCAGTAACCGGGCATGTTCATCATCAGTAACCCGTATCGTGAGCATCCTCTCTCGTTTCATC
GGTATCATTACCCCCATGAACAGAAATCCCCCTTACACGGAGGCATCAGTGACCAAACAGGAAAAAACCG
CCCTTAACATGGCCCGCTTTATCAGAAGCCAGACATTAACGCTTCTGGAGAAACTCAACGAGCTGGACGC
GGATGAACAGGCAGACATCTGTGAATCGCTTCACGACCACGCTGATGAGCTTTACCGCAGCTGCCTCGCG
CGTTTCGGTGATGACGGTGAAAACCTCTGACACATGCAGCTCCCGGAGACGGTCACAGCTTGTCTGTAAG
CGGATGCCGGGAGCAGACAAGCCCGTCAGGGCGCGTCAGCGGGTGTTGGCGGGTGTCGGGGCGCAGCCAT
GACCCAGTCACGTAGCGATAGCGGAGTGTATACTGGCTTAACTATGCGGCATCAGAGCAGATTGTACTGA
GAGTGCACCATTGCGGTGTGAAATACCGCACAGATGCGTAAGGAGAAAATACCGCATCAGGCGCTCTTCC
GCTTCCTCGCTCACTGACTCGCTGCGCTCGGTCGTTCGGCTGCGGCGAGCGGTATCAGCTCACTCAAAGG
CGGTAATACGGTTATCCACAGAATCAGGGGATAACGCAGGAAAGAACATGTGAGCAAAAGGCCAGCAAAA
GGCCAGGAACCGTAAAAAGGCCGCGTTGCTGGCGTTTTTCCATAGGCTCCGCCCCCCTGACGAGCATCAC
AAAAATCGACGCTCAAGTCAGAGGTGGCGAAACCCGACAGGACTATAAAGATACCAGGCGTTTCCCCCTG
GAAGCTCCCTCGTGCGCTCTCCTGTTCCGACCCTGCCGCTTACCGGATACCTGTCCGCCTTTCTCCCTTC
GGGAAGCGTGGCGCTTTCTCATAGCTCACGCTGTAGGTATCTCAGTTCGGTGTAGGTCGTTCGCTCCAAG
CTGGGCTGTGTGCACGAACCCCCCGTTCAGCCCGACCGCTGCGCCTTATCCGGTAACTATCGTCTTGAGT
CCAACCCGGTAAGACACGACTTATCGCCACTGGCAGCAGCCACTGGTAACAGGATTAGCAGAGCGAGGTA
TGTAGGCGGTGCTACAGAGTTCTTGAAGTGGTGGCCTAACTACGGCTACACTAGAAGGACAGTATTTGGT
ATCTGCGCTCTGCTGAAGCCAGTTACCTTCGGAAAAAGAGTTGGTAGCTCTTGATCCGGCAAACAAACCA
CCGCTGGTAGCGGTGGTTTTTTTGTTTGCAAGCAGCAGATTACGCGCAGAAAAAAAGGATCTCAAGAAGA
TCCTTTGATCTTTTCTACGGGGTCTGACGCTCAGTGGAACGAAAACTCACGTTAAGGGATTTTGGTCATG
AGATTATCAAAAAGGATCTTCACCTAGATCCTTTTAAATTAAAAATGAAGTTTTAAATCAATCTAAAGTA
TATATGAGTAAACTTGGTCTGACAGTTACCAATGCTTAATCAGTGAGGCACCTATCTCAGCGATCTGTCT
ATTTCGTTCATCCATAGTTGCCTGACTCCCCGTCGTGTAGATAACTACGATACGGGAGGGCTTACCATCT
GGCCCCAGTGCTGCAATGATACCGCGAGACCCACGCTCACCGGCTCCAGATTTATCAGCAATAAACCAGC
CAGCCGGAAGGGCCGAGCGCAGAAGTGGTCCTGCAACTTTATCCGCCTCCATCCAGTCTATTAATTGTTG
CCGGGAAGCTAGAGTAAGTAGTTCGCCAGTTAATAGTTTGCGCAACGTTGTTGCCATTGCTGCAGGCATC
GTGGTGTCACGCTCGTCGTTTGGTATGGCTTCATTCAGCTCCGGTTCCCAACGATCAAGGCGAGTTACAT
GATCCCCCATGTTGTGCAAAAAAGCGGTTAGCTCCTTCGGTCCTCCGATCGTTGTCAGAAGTAAGTTGGC
CGCAGTGTTATCACTCATGGTTATGGCAGCACTGCATAATTCTCTTACTGTCATGCCATCCGTAAGATGC
TTTTCTGTGACTGGTGAGTACTCAACCAAGTCATTCTGAGAATAGTGTATGCGGCGACCGAGTTGCTCTT
GCCCGGCGTCAACACGGGATAATACCGCGCCACATAGCAGAACTTTAAAAGTGCTCATCATTGGAAAACG
TTCTTCGGGGCGAAAACTCTCAAGGATCTTACCGCTGTTGAGATCCAGTTCGATGTAACCCACTCGTGCA
CCCAACTGATCTTCAGCATCTTTTACTTTCACCAGCGTTTCTGGGTGAGCAAAAACAGGAAGGCAAAATG
CCGCAAAAAAGGGAATAAGGGCGACACGGAAATGTTGAATACTCATACTCTTCCTTTTTCAATATTATTG
AAGCATTTATCAGGGTTATTGTCTCATGAGCGGATACATATTTGAATGTATTTAGAAAAATAAACAAATA
GGGGTTCCGCGCACATTTCCCCGAAAAGTGCCACCTGACGTCTAAGAAACCATTATTATCATGACATTAA
CCTATAAAAATAGGCGTATCACGAGGCCCTTTCGTCTTCAAGAA
Features (pLannotate 1.2.2; 20 found; start..end, strand, type, name):
     10..38      +  promoter       tet promoter: E. coli promoter for tetracycline efflux protein gene
     86..190     +  CDS            TcR (fragment): tetracycline efflux protein; tet; confers resistance to tetracycline
    213..260     -  terminator     T7 terminator: transcription terminator for bacteriophage T7 RNA polymerase
    268..317     -  CDS            SET1 (fragment): solubility-enhancement tag derived from T7 phage gene 10B
    328..486     -  CDS            gag (fragment): GAG_HV1H2 - Experimental evidence at protein level: Swiss-Prot protein existence level 1. [p6-gag]: Plays a role in budding of the assembled particle by interacting with the host class E VPS proteins TSG101 and PDCD6IP/AIP1. From Human immunodeficiency virus type 1 group M subtype B (isolate HXB2) (HIV-1).
    583..744     -  CDS            spg (fragment): SPG1_STRSG - Experimental evidence at protein level: Swiss-Prot protein existence level 1. Binds to the constant Fc region of IgG with high affinity. From Streptococcus sp. group G.
    758..780     -  RBS            RBS: efficient ribosome binding site from bacteriophage T7 gene 10 (Olins and Rangwala, 1989)
    795..819     -  protein_bind   lac operator: The lac repressor binds to the lac operator to inhibit transcription in E. coli. This inhibition can be relieved by adding lactose or isopropyl-β-D-thiogalactopyranoside (IPTG). lac repressor encoded by lacI
    820..838     -  promoter       T7 promoter: promoter for bacteriophage T7 RNA polymerase
    860..1139    +  CDS            TcR (fragment): tetracycline efflux protein; tet; confers resistance to tetracycline
   1147..1224    +  promoter       lacI promoter: lacI
   1225..2307    +  CDS            lacI: lac repressor; lacI; The lac repressor binds to the lac operator to inhibit transcription in E. coli. This inhibition can be relieved by adding lactose or isopropyl-β-D-thiogalactopyranoside (IPTG).
   2320..2341    +  protein_bind   CAP binding site: CAP binding activates transcription in the presence of cAMP. E. coli catabolite activator protein
   2356..2980    +  CDS            TcR (fragment): tetracycline efflux protein; tet; confers resistance to tetracycline
   3222..3602    -  CDS            YPB1_ECOLX: Protein predicted: Swiss-Prot protein existence level 4. From Escherichia coli.
   3619..3810    +  CDS            rop: Rop protein, which maintains plasmids at low copy number; rop
   3912..4051    +  misc_feature   bom: basis of mobility region from pBR322
   4237..4825    -  rep_origin     ori: high-copy-number ColE1/pMB1/pBR322/pUC origin of replication
   4996..5856    -  CDS            AmpR: β-lactamase; bla; confers resistance to ampicillin, carbenicillin, and related antibiotics
   5857..5961    -  promoter       AmpR promoter: bla
