[The description below was written by a language model from this plasmid's Addgene catalogue record and pLannotate feature annotations shown in this document.]
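Description:
pET-11a HIV-1 P6 is a bacterial expression plasmid of about 6.06 kb, built on the pET-11a backbone and designed to produce the p6 domain of the HIV-1 Gag polyprotein (HXB2 isolate) in E. coli. It replicates from a pBR322/ColE1-type origin. The neighbouring rop gene and bom region are also present, which normally keeps copy number modest, although the record lists copy number as unknown. Selection is by ampicillin through the β-lactamase gene and its own promoter. The several tetracycline-resistance fragments and the tet promoter in the feature table are non-functional remnants of the pBR322 ancestry of pET vectors, interrupted by the expression cassette and the lacI gene.

The 423 bp insert was cloned between NdeI and BamHI. It sits downstream of a T7 promoter with an adjacent lac operator and the T7 gene 10 ribosome binding site, and is followed by the T7 terminator. The plasmid-borne lacI gene supplies repressor, so expression is held off until IPTG induction in a host that provides T7 RNA polymerase. The open reading frame begins with a fragment of streptococcal protein G, the GB1 domain, which is a small solubility and expression-enhancing fusion partner. According to the catalogue entry this is followed by a 6xHis tag for metal-affinity purification, and then the p6-Gag sequence. The His tag and any linker or cleavage site in the gap between GB1 and p6 are not individually annotated. The short SET1 fragment annotated after the insert is probably residual vector sequence rather than part of the product. p6 mediates virion budding by recruiting host TSG101 and ALIX. The associated publication used the recombinant protein in quantitative NMR studies of insulin-degrading enzyme.
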