Addgene plasmid #154201: pET-11a HIV-1 P6
Purpose: Bacterial expression of Gag P6 from HIV-1 HXB2 strain
Depositing lab: Lalit Deshmukh. Depositing organization: University of California, San Diego (UCSD). Publication: Quantitative NMR Study of Insulin-Degrading Enzyme Using Amyloid-beta and HIV-1 p6 Elucidates Its Chaperone Activity. Ramaraju B, Nelson SL, Zheng W, Ghirlando R, Deshmukh L. Biochemistry. 2021 Aug 3. doi: 10.1021/acs.biochem.1c00342. PubMed 34342986.
Backbone
  Vector backbone: pET-11a
  Backbone size w/o insert (bp): 5637
  Total vector size (bp): 6060
  Vector type: Bacterial Expression
Growth in bacteria
  Bacterial resistance: Ampicillin, 100 μg/mL
  Growth temperature: 37°C
  Growth strain: DH5alpha
  Copy number: Unknown
Gene/Insert
  Gene/Insert name: Gag P6 protein from HIV-1 clone HXB2
  Insert size (bp): 423
  Promoter: T7
  Tag / fusion protein: GB1-6xHis Tag (N terminal on insert)
  Cloning method: Restriction Enzyme; 5′ cloning site NdeI (unknown if destroyed); 3′ cloning site BamHI (unknown if destroyed)
  Sequencing primers: 5′ T7; 3′ T7 terminator
Terms and licenses: Academic/Nonprofit Terms; Industry Terms: Not Available to Industry
How to cite: pET-11a HIV-1 P6 was a gift from Lalit Deshmukh (Addgene plasmid # 154201 ; http://n2t.net/addgene:154201 ; RRID:Addgene_154201)
