>Addgene plasmid #154201 | pET-11a HIV-1 P6 | depositor partial sequence | sequence record 309386 | inserted gene sequence
CATATGCAGTATAAACTGGCTTTAAATGGCAAGACTTTAAAAGGCGAGACCACCACCGAAGCAGTTGATG
CCGCCACCGCCGAGAAAGTGTTTAAACAGTACGCCAATGATAATGGCGTGGATGGCGAATGGACCTATGA
TGACGCCACCAAAACCTTCACCGTGACCGAACTGGTTCCGCGCGGTAGCATTGAAGGTCGCATTCGCGAG
AATTTAAAGGATAGCGGTCTGTTTCTGGAACACCATCACCACCACCATGAGAATTTATACTTCCAGAGTC
GTCCGGAACCGACAGCACCGCCGGAAGAAAGCTTTCGTAGTGGCGTGGAAACCACTACCCCGCCGCAGAA
ACAAGAACCGATCGATAAAGAGCTGTATCCGCTGACCTCTTTACGCTCTTTATTTGGTAACGATCCGAGC
AGCCAGTAAGGATCC
